>Addgene plasmid #239511 | pKS1338 | addgene full sequence | sequence record 489601 | Addgene NGS Result
ACTGGCCGATAATTGCAGACGAACGTTGATAGGTCAAGATCAATGTAAACAATTACTTTGTTATGTAGAG
TTTTTTTAGCTACCTATATTCCACCATAACATCAATCATGCGGTTGCTGGTGTATTTACCAATAATGTTT
AATGTATATATATATATATATATATGGGGCCGTATACTTACATATAGTAGATGTCAAGCGTAGGCGCTTC
CCCTGCCGGCTGTGAGGGCGCCATAACCAAGGTATCTATAGACCGCCAATCAGCAAACTACCTCCGTACA
TTCATGTTGCACCCACACATTTATACACCCAGACCGCGACAAATTACCCATAAGGTTGTTTGTGACGGCG
TCGTACAAGAGAACGTGGGAACTTTTTAGGCTCACCAAAAAAGAAAGAAAAAATACGAGTTGCTGACAGA
AGCCTCAAGAAAAAAAAAATTCTTCTTCGACTATGCTGGAGGCAGAGATGATCGAGCCGGTAGTTAACTA
TATATAGCTAAATTGGTTCCATCACCTTCTTTTCTGGTGTCGCTCCTTCTAGTGCTATTTCTGGCTTTTC
CTATTTTTTTTTTTCCATTTTTCTTTCTCTCTTTCTAATATATAAATTCTCTTGCATTTTCTATTTTTCT
CTCTATCTATTCTACTTGTTTATTCCCTTCAAGGTTTTTTTTTAAGGAGTACTTGTTTTTAGAATATACG
GTCAACGAACTATAATTAACTAAACAGATCTATGGAGGTTCACGGTTCAGGATTCAGAAGAATATTATTA
TTGGCATTATGTATTTCAGGTATTTGGTCAGCATATATCTACCAAGGTGTTTTACAAGAAACCTTATCAA
CAAAGAGATTTGGTCCTGATGAGAAGAGATTTGAACATTTAGCATTCTTGAATTTGGCCCAATCTGTCGT
TTGTTTGATTTGGTCTTATATTATGATCAAGTTATGGTCAAACGCTGGTAATGGTGGAGCTCCATGGTGG
ACTTATTGGTCAGCCGGTATAACCAACACCATAGGACCAGCTATGGGTATTGAGGCATTAAAATATATAT
CTTACCCAGCACAAGTTTTAGCAAAATCATCTAAAATGATACCAGTTATGTTAATGGGAACCTTGGTTTA
CGGAATAAGATATACATTTCCAGAATACATGTGCACTTTCTTGGTTGCAGGTGGTGTCTCTATATTTGCA
TTGTTAAAGACCTCTTCTAAGACTATCTCTAAGTTGGCACATCCTAATGCCCCTTTGGGATACGCATTAT
GCTCATTAAATTTGGCATTTGATGGATTTACTAATGCAACCCAGGATTCTATTGCATCTAGGTATCCTAA
AACTGAGGCTTGGGATATTATGTTAGGTATGAATTTGTGGGGTACTATTTATAATATGATCTACATGTTC
GGATTACCTCAAGGTATTGGATTTAAAGCAATTCAGTTTTGCAAGTTACACCCTGAAGCCGCTTGGGATA
TATTGAAGTACTGCATTTGTGGAGCTGTAGGACAAAATTTTATCTTTATGACAATATCTAATTTTGGTTC
ATTGGCAAATACTACAATAACTACAACCAGAAAGTTCGTTTCAATTGTTGTATCATCTGTAATGTCTGGT
AACCCATTATCTTTAAAACAGTGGGGTTGTGTATCTATGGTCTTTGGTGGTTTAGCTTACCAAATCTATT
TAAAATGGAAGAAATTACAAAGAGTTGAAGGTTCTGTTTCTAAAGGTGAAGAATTATTCACTGGTGTTGT
CCCAATTTTGGTTGAATTAGATGGTGATGTTAATGGTCACAAATTTTCTGTCTCCGGTGAAGGTGAAGGT
GATGCTACTTACGGTAAATTGACCTTAAAATTTATTTGTACTACTGGTAAATTGCCAGTTCCATGGCCAA
CCTTAGTCACTACTTTATCTTGGGGTGTTCAATGTTTTGCAAGATACCCAGATCATATGAAACAACATGA
CTTTTTCAAGTCTGCCATGCCAGAAGGTTATGTTCAAGAAAGAACTATTTTTTTCAAAGATGACGGTAAC
TACAAGACCAGAGCTGAAGTCAAGTTTGAAGGTGATACCTTAGTTAATAGAATCGAATTAAAAGGTATTG
ATTTTAAAGAAGATGGTAACATTTTAGGTCACAAATTGGAATACAATTATTTCTCTGACAATGTTTACAT
CACTGCTGACAAACAAAAGAATGGTATCAAAGCTAACTTCAAAATTAGACACAACATTGAAGATGGTGGT
GTTCAATTAGCTGACCATTATCAACAAAATACTCCAATTGGTGATGGTCCAGTCTTGTTACCAGACAACC
ATTACTTATCCACTCAATCTAAGTTATCCAAAGATCCAAACGAAAAGAGGGACCACATGGTCTTGTTAGA
ATTTGTTACTGCTGCTGGTATTACCTTGGGTATGGATGAATTGTACAAAGGATCCGCAGAGTATGTGCGG
GCCCTGTTTGACTTTAATGGGAATGATGAAGAAGACCTTCCCTTTAAGAAAGGAGACATCCTGAGAATCC
GGGATAAGCCTGAAGAGCAGTGGTGGAATGCAGAGGACAGCGAAGGAAAGAGGGGGATGATTCCTGTCCC
TTACGTGGAGAAGTATGGATCTGGGAGCGGATCTGGAGGCAGCATGGCGGAATATGTACGAGCTCTTTTT
GATTTTAATGGCAATGATGAGGAGGATCTCCCTTTTAAAAAGGGCGATATTCTGCGCATTCGTGATAAGC
CAGAGGAACAATGGTGGAACGCCGAGGATAGTGAGGGGAAACGCGGCATGATTCCGGTGCCGTATGTAGA
GAAGTACTAATGGCGCCAATTGGTGCGGCAATTGATAATAACGAAAATGTCTTTTAATGATCTGGGTATA
ATGAGGAATTTTCCGAACGTTTTTACTTTATATATATATATACATGTAACATATATTCTATACGCTATAG
AGAAAGGAAATTTTTCAATTAAAAAAAAAATAGAGAAAGAGTTTCACTTCTTGATTATCGCTAACACTAA
TGGTTGAAGTACTGCTACTTTAATTTTATGCTGCCAAACCAGATGTCAACACAGCTACAACGTATATATT
AAATTTGCTCTTGTTCTGTACTTTCCTAATTCTTATGTAAAAAGACAAGAATTTATGATACTATTTAATA
ACAAAAAACTACCTAAGAAAAGCATCATGCAGTCGAAATTGAAATCGAAAAGTAAAACTTTAACGGAACA
TGTTTGAAATTCTAAGAAAGCATACATCTTCATCCCTTATATATAGAGTTATGTTTGATATTAGTAGTCA
TGTTGTAATCTCTGGCCTAAGTATACGTAACGAAAATGGTAGCACGTCGCGTTTATGGCCCCCAGGTTAA
TGTGTTCTCTGAAATTCGCATCACTTTGAGAAATAATGGGAACACCTTACGCGTGAGCTGTGCCCACCGC
TTCGCCTAATAAAGCGGTGTTCTCAAAATTTCTCCCCGTTTTCAGGATCACGAGCGCCATCTAGTTCTGG
TAAAATCGCGCTTACAAGAACAAAGAAAAGAAACATCGCGTAATGCAACAGTGAGACACTTGCCGTCATA
TATAAGGTTTTGGATCAGTAACCGTTATTTGAGCATAACACAGGTTTTTAAATATATTATTATATATCAT
GGTATATGTGTAAAATTTTTTTGCTGACTGGTTTTGTTTATTTATTTAGCTTTTTAAAAATTTTACTTTC
TTCTTGTTAATTTTTTCTGATTGCTCTATACTCAAACCAACAACAACTTACTCTACAACTAAGATCTATG
CTCATAGAAAACACTAATGATCGGTTTGGTATCGTCATAGATGCAGGGTCTTCGGGTTCGAGAATCCATG
TGTTTAAGTGGCAGGACACGGAATCGCTTCTTCATGCAACAAACCAGGACTCACAGTCCATATTACAATC
AGTACCTCATATTCATCAAGAAAAAGACTGGACTTTTAAGCTGAATCCAGGCTTGTCGAGTTTTGAAAAA
AAACCTCAAGATGCGTACAAATCTCACATCAAGCCGTTACTAGATTTTGCTAAGAATATTATCCCTGAAT
CACATTGGTCGAGTTGTCCCGTTTTTATTCAAGCAACCGCGGGCATGCGCCTTTTACCTCAAGACATACA
ATCTTCCATTTTGGATGGTTTGTGTCAGGGGCTCAAACACCCTGCAGAATTTTTGGTTGAGGATTGCTCA
GCACAAATTCAAGTCATTGATGGTGAAACCGAAGGTTTATATGGCTGGCTTGGCTTAAACTATCTATATG
GACACTTTAATGACTATAATCCAGAAGTCTCTGACCATTTTACATTTGGGTTTATGGACATGGGCGGTGC
CTCTACTCAGATTGCGTTTGCACCGCATGATTCAGGAGAAATAGCTAGACATAGAGATGACATCGCCACC
ATCTTCTTGAGGAGTGTTAACGGAGATTTGCAGAAATGGGACGTTTTTGTTAGTACGTGGTTAGGGTTTG
GTGCCAATCAGGCTAGAAGAAGGTACTTGGCTCAGTTGATCAATACCCTTCCAGAAAACACAAATGATTA
CGAAAATGATGACTTCTCTACAAGGAACTTGAATGATCCATGTATGCCGCGAGGAAGCAGCACGGATTTT
GAATTTAAAGATACCATATTTCACATCGCGGGTTCTGGGAATTACGAACAATGTACAAAATCTATTTATC
CGTTACTTTTAAAGAACATGCCTTGTGATGACGAGCCGTGCTTGTTTAATGGTGTTCATGCTCCTCGAAT
AGACTTTGCCAATGACAAATTTATAGGTACTTCTGAGTACTGGTACACTGCCAACGACGTATTCAAACTT
GGGGGCGAATACAACTTTGACAAATTTAGCAAAAGCCTAAGGGAGTTTTGCAATTCCAATTGGACGCAAA
TATTAGCGAACAGTGATAAAGGCGTGTATAATTCTATTCCGGAGAATTTTTTGAAAGATGCATGCTTTAA
GGGCAATTGGGTCCTTAATATACTTCATGAAGGGTTTGATATGCCTCGAATAGATGTCGACGCAGAAAAT
GTCAATGACAGGCCCTTATTTCAAAGTGTGGAAAAAGTCGAAGAACGAGAGTTATCGTGGACACTAGGCA
GAATTTTACTTTATGCCTCAGGTAGCATATTGGCAGGTAATGATGACTTCATGGTGGGTATTGCGCCCAG
TGAAAGAAGAACTAAGCTCACTGGTAAGAAATTCATACCTGGCAAGTTACTGGAGTCTGATCAACTACGC
AAGCAAAGTTCCGGATCCGGTTCATTGGGAAGAGGTAGAAGATCCAAATTGTAATAACTCGAGTGGCGCG
AATTTCTTATGATTTATGATTTTTATTATTAAATAAGTTATAAAAAAAATAAGTGTATACAAATTTTAAA
GTGACTCTTAGGTTTTAAAACGAAAATTCTTATTCTTGAGTAACTCTTTCCTGTAGGTCAGGTTGCTTTC
TCAGGTATAGCATGAGGTCGCTCTTATTGACCACACCTCTACCGGCATGCCGAGCAAATGCCTGCAAATC
GCTCCCCATTTCGCTGGATGCACACACTGGCTTAAGATGACAACGCCTTGCCAACAGGGAGTTCTTCAGA
GACATGGAGGCTCAAAACGAAATTATTGACAGCCTAGACATCAATAGTCATACAACAGAAAGCGACCACC
CAACTTTGGCTGATAATAGCGTATAAACAATGCATACTTTGTACGTTCAAAATACAATGCAGTAGATATA
TTTATGCATATTACATATAATACATATCACATAGGAAGCAACAGGCGCGTTGGACTTTTAATTTTCGAGG
ACCGCGAATCCTTACATCACACCCAATCCCCCACAAGTGATCCCCCACACACCATAGCTTCAAAATGTTT
CTACTCCTTTTTTACTCTTCCAGATTTTCTCGGACTCCGCGCATCGCCGTACCACTTCAAAACACCCAAG
CACAGCATACTAAATTTCCCCTCTTTCTTCCTCTAGGGTGTCGTTAATTACCCGTACTAAAGGTTTGGAA
AAGAAAAAAGACACCGCCTCGTTTCTTTTTCTTCGTCGAAAAAGGCAATAAAAATTTTTATCACGTTTCT
TTTTCTTGAAAATTTTTTTTTTTGATTTTTTTCTCTTTCGATGACCTCCCATTGATATTTAAGTTAATAA
ACGGTCATCAATTTCTCAAGTTTCAGTTTCATTTTTCTTGTTCTATTACAACTTTTTTTACTTCTTGCTC
ATTAGAAAGAAAGCATAGCAATCTAATCTAAGTTTTAATTACAAAAGATCTATGCCACCACCATCAAGAA
GTAGAATAAACAAAACAAGAACATTAGGAATAGTGGGTACAGCTATAGCAGTGTTGGTCACGTCCTACTA
TATATATCAAAAGGTGACAGGTTCTGTGTCCAAAGGAGAGGAGTTAATCAAGGAAAACATGAGAATGAAA
GTTGTCATGGAGGGCTCCGTTAATGGTCACCAATTCAAGTGTACAGGGGAAGGTGAAGGTAATCCTTACA
TGGGTACACAAACTATGAGAATTAAAGTAATTGAAGGCGGACCACTACCATTTGCATTTGACATTCTGGC
AACGTCATTCATGTACGGATCACGAACTTTCATCAAGTACCCTAAAGGTATACCAGACTTTTTCAAGCAA
TCTTTTCCAGAGGGTTTTACATGGGAAAGGGTTACAAGATACGAAGATGGGGGTGTCGTCACAGTTATGC
AAGATACTTCATTAGAAGATGGCTGCCTTGTCTATCATGTGCAAGTAAGAGGGGTGAATTTTCCTTCTAA
CGGACCTGTGATGCAGAAAAAGACCAAAGGTTGGGAACCAAATACTGAAATGATGTACCCAGCTGATGGA
GGTTTGAGAGGCTACACACACATGGCGCTTAAAGTTGATGGTGGAGGTCATTTGTCTTGTAGTTTTGTTA
CCACTTATCGTTCTAAAAAGACTGTTGGCAATATCAAAATGCCAGGAATACATGCTGTAGACCACAGACT
AGAAAGACTCGAAGAGAGCGATAACGAAATGTTCGTTGTACAGAGAGAGCATGCCGTAGCCAAATTTGCT
GGCTTAGGCGGTGGTATGGATGAATTGTATAAGGGATCCGGGTCAGGCTCCGGATCTGGCCCTCCCCCAG
CTCTTCCGCCAAAAAGACGAAGGTAATGGCAGTGCTTTTAACTAAGAATTATTAGTCTTTTCTGCTTATT
TTTTCATCATAGTTTAGAACACTTTATATTAACGAATAGTTTATGAATCTATTTAGGTTTAAAAATTGAT
ACAGTTTTATAAGTTACTTTTTCAAAGACTCGTGCTGTCTATTGCATAATGCACTGGAAGGGGAAAAAAA
AGGTGCACACGCGTGGCTTTTTCTTGAATTTGCAGTTTGAAAAATGCTGAGCAGTTACAGAGATGTTACG
AACCACTAGTGCACTGCAGTACACGGTTTCCTTGAAATTTTTTTGATTCGGTAATCTCCGAACAGAAGGA
AGAACGAAGGAAGGAGCACAGACTTAGATTGGTATATATACGCATATGTAGTGTTGAAGAAACATGAAAT
TGCCCAGTATTCTTAACCCAACTGCACAGAACAAAAACGTGCAGGAAACGAAGATAAATCATGTCGAAAG
CTACATATAAGGAACGTGCTGCTACTCATCCTAGTCCTGTTGCTGCCAAGCTATTTAATATCATGCACGA
AAAGCAAACAAACTTGTGTGCTTCATTGGATGTTCGTACCACCAAGGAATTACTGGAGTTAGTTGAAGCA
TTAGGTCCCAAAATTTGTTTACTAAAAACACATGTGGATATCTTGACTGATTTTTCCATGGAGGGCACAG
TTAAGCCGCTAAAGGCATTATCCGCCAAGTACAATTTTTTACTCTTCGAAGACAGAAAATTTGCTGACAT
TGGTAATACAGTCAAATTGCAGTACTCTGCGGGTGTATACAGAATAGCAGAATGGGCAGACATTACGAAT
GCACACGGTGTGGTGGGCCCAGGTATTGTTAGCGGTTTGAAGCAGGCGGCAGAAGAAGTAACAAAGGAAC
CTAGAGGCCTTTTGATGTTAGCAGAATTGTCATGCAAGGGCTCCCTATCTACTGGAGAATATACTAAGGG
TACTGTTGACATTGCGAAGAGCGACAAAGATTTTGTTATCGGCTTTATTGCTCAAAGAGACATGGGTGGA
AGAGATGAAGGTTACGATTGGTTGATTATGACACCCGGTGTGGGTTTAGATGACAAGGGAGATGCATTGG
GTCAACAGTATAGAACCGTGGATGATGTGGTTTCTACAGGATCTGACATTATTATTGTTGGAAGAGGACT
ATTTGCAAAGGGAAGGGATGCTAAGGTAGAGGGTGAACGTTACAGAAAAGCAGGCTGGGAAGCATATTTG
AGAAGATGCGGCCAGCAAAACTAAAAAACTGTATTATAAGTAAATGCATGTATACTAAACTCACAAATTA
GAGCTTCAATTTAATTATATCAGTTATTACCCGAGTAGAGCACTTGAATCCACTGCCCCGGGAATCTCGG
TCGTAATGATTTCTATAATGACGAAAAAAAAAAAATTGGAAAGAAAAAGCTTCATGGCCTTTATAAAAAG
GAACTATCCAATACCTCGCCAGAACCAAGTAACAGTATTTTACGGGGCACAAATCAAGAACAATAAGACA
GGACTGTAAAGATGGACGCATTGAACTCCAAAGAACAACAAGAGTTCCAAAAAGTAGTGGAACAAAAGCA
AATGAAGGATTTCATGCGTTTGTACTCTAATCTGGTAGAAAGATGTTTCACAGACTGTGTCAATGACTTC
ACAACATCAAAGCTAACCAATAAGGAACAAACATGCATCATGAAGTGCTCAGAAAAGTTCTTGAAGCATA
GCGAACGTGTAGGGCAGCGTTTCCAAGAACAAAACGCTGCCTTGGGACAAGGCTTGGGCCGATAAGGTGT
ACTGGCGTATATATATCTAATTATGTATCTCTGGTGTAGCCCATTTTTAGCATGTAAATATAAAGACCGA
GCGGCCGCGTGTTACAACCAATTAACCAATTCTGATTAGAAAAACTCATCGAGCATCAAATGAAACTGCA
ATTTATTCATATCAGGATTATCAATACCATATTTTTGAAAAAGCCGTTTCTGTAATGAAGGAGAAAACTC
ACCGAGGCAGTTCCATAGGATGGCAAGATCCTGGTATCGGTCTGCGATTCCGACTCGTCCAACATCAATA
CAACCTATTAATTTCCCCTCGTCAAAAATAAGGTTATCAAGTGAGAAATCACCATGAGTGACGACTGAAT
CCGGTGAGAATGGCAAAAGCTTATGCATTTCTTTCCAGACTTGTTCAACAGGCCAGCCATTACGCTCGTC
ATCAAAATCACTCGCATCAACCAAACCGTTATTCATTCGTGATTGCGCCTGAGCGAGGCGAAATACGCGA
TCGCTGTTAAAAGGACAATTACAAACAGGAATCGAATGCAACCGGCGCAGGAACACTGCCAGCGCATCAA
CAATATTTTCACCTGAATCAGGATATTCTTCTAATACCTGGAATGCTGTTTTCCCGGGGATCGCAGTGGT
GAGTAACCATGCATCATCAGGAGTACGGATAAAATGCTTGATGGTCGGAAGAGGCATAAATTCCGTCAGC
CAGTTTAGTCTGACCATCTCATCTGTAACATCATTGGCAACGCTACCTTTGCCATGTTTCAGAAACAACT
CTGGCGCATCGGGCTTCCCATACAATCGATAGATTGTCGCACCTGATTGCCCGACATTATCGCGAGCCCA
TTTATACCCATATAAATCAGCATCCATGTTGGAATTTAATCGCGGCCTGGAGCAAGACGTTTCCCGTTGA
ATATGGCTCATAACACCCCTTGTATTACTGTTTATGTAAGCAGACAGTTTTATTGTTCATGATGATATAT
TTTTATCTTGTGCAATGTAACATCAGAGATTTTGAGACACAACGTGGCTTTGTTGAATAAATCGAACTTT
TGCTGAGTTGAAGGATCAGTCATGACCAAAATCCCTTAACGTGAGTTTTCGTTCCACTGAGCGTCAGACC
CCGTAGAAAAGATCAAAGGATCTTCTTGAGATCCTTTTTTTCTGCGCGTAATCTGCTGCTTGCAAACAAA
AAAACCACCGCTACCAGCGGTGGTTTGTTTGCCGGATCAAGAGCTACCAACTCTTTTTCCGAAGGTAACT
GGCTTCAGCAGAGCGCAGATACCAAATACTGTTCTTCTAGTGTAGCCGTAGTTAGGCCACCACTTCAAGA
ACTCTGTAGCACCGCCTACATACCTCGCTCTGCTAATCCTGTTACCAGTGGCTGCTGCCAGTGGCGATAA
GTCGTGTCTTACCGGGTTGGACTCAAGACGATAGTTACCGGATAAGGCGCAGCGGTCGGGCTGAACGGGG
GGTTCGTGCACACAGCCCAGCTTGGAGCGAACGACCTACACCGAACTGAGATACCTACAGCGTGAGCTAT
GAGAAAGCGCCACGCTTCCCGAAGGGAGAAAGGCGGACAGGTATCCGGTAAGCGGCAGGGTCGGAACAGG
AGAGCGCACGAGGGAGCTTCCAGGGGGAAACGCCTGGTATCTTTATAGTCCTGTCGGGTTTCGCCACCTC
TGACTTGAGCGTCGATTTTTGTGATGCTCGTCAGGGGGGCGGAGCCTATGGAAAAACGCCAGCAACGCGG
CCTTTTTACGGTTCCTGGCCTTTTGCTGGCCTTTTGCTCACATGTTCTTTCCTGCGTTATCCCCTGATTC
TGTGGATAACCGTGCGGCCGCCAATGCTAAATTCGAGTGAAACACAGGAAGATCAGAAAATCCTCATTTC
ATCCATATTAACAATAATTTCAAATGTTTATTTGCATTATTTGAAACTAGGCAAGACAAGCAACGAAACG
TTTTTGAAAATTTTGAGTATTTTCAATAAATTTGTAGAGGACTCAGATATTGAAAAAAAGCTACAGCAAT
TAATACTTGATAAGAAGAGTATTGAGAAGGGCAACGGTTCATCATCTCATGGATCTGCACATGAACAAAC
ACCAGAGTCAAACGACGTTGAAATTGAGGCTACTGCGCCAATTGATGACAATACAGACGATGATAACAAA
CCGAAGTTATCTGATGTAGAAAAGGATTAAAGATGCTAAGAGATAGTGATGATATTTCATAAATAATGTA
ATTCTATATATGTTAATTACCTTTTTTGCGAGGCATATTTATGGTGAAGGATAAGTTTTGACCATCAAAG
AAGGTTAATGTGGCTGTGGTTTCAGGGTCCATAAAGCCCACATGGATAACATTACCCCTGAATTCGCATC
TAGACTGA
Features (pLannotate 1.2.2; 15 found; start..end, strand, type, name):
    732..1709    +  CDS            UTR1: UTR1_ARATH - Experimental evidence at protein level: Swiss-Prot protein existence level 1. Essential sugar transporter required for the transport of UDP-galactose and UDP-glucose from the cytoplasm into the Golgi and the endoplasmic reticulum, to ensure quality control of protein folding. Essential for pollen development and involved in embryo sac progress. From Arabidopsis thaliana (Mouse-ear cress).
   1716..2429    +  CDS            mTurquoise2: mTurquoise2 is a basic (constitutively fluorescent) cyan fluorescent protein published in 2012, derived from Aequorea victoria. It is reported to be a rapidly-maturing monomer with very low acid sensitivity.
   2439..2636    +  CDS            crk (fragment): CRK_XENLA - Experimental evidence at transcript level: Swiss-Prot protein existence level 2. Required for apoptosis in Xenopus egg extracts (PubMed:9029144). Involved in cell branching and adhesion (By similarity). May mediate attachment-induced mapk8 activation, membrane ruffling and cell motility in a Rac-dependent manner. May regulate the efna5-epha3 signaling (By similarity). From Xenopus laevis (African clawed frog).
   2640..2828    +  CDS            CRKL (fragment): CRKL_HUMAN - Experimental evidence at protein level: Swiss-Prot protein existence level 1. May mediate the transduction of intracellular signals. From Homo sapiens (Human).
   3778..5262    +  CDS            YND1 (fragment): YND1_YEAST - Experimental evidence at protein level: Swiss-Prot protein existence level 1. Catalyzes the hydrolysis of phosphoanhydride bonds of nucleoside tri- and di-phosphates. Has equal high activity toward ADP/ATP, GDP/GTP, and UDP/UTP and approximately 50% less toward CDP/CTP and thiamine pyrophosphate. Has no activity toward GMP. Required for Golgi glycosylation and cell wall integrity. Together with CDC55, required for adenovirus E4orf4 (early region 4 open reading frame 4) induced toxicity, the apyrase activity is not required for this function. Plays a role in sphingolipid synthesis.
   5318..5505    +  terminator     ADH1 terminator: S. cerevisiae ADH1; transcription terminator for the S. cerevisiae alcohol dehydrogenase 1 (ADH1) gene
   5577..5693    +  CDS            MRL1 (fragment): MRL1_YEAST - Experimental evidence at protein level: Swiss-Prot protein existence level 1. Sorting receptor involved in the transport of vacuolar enzymes from the Golgi complex to the vacuole. Involved in the delivery and maturation of PEP4 (vacuolar proteinase A) and PRB1 (vacuolar proteinase B). From Saccharomyces cerevisiae (strain ATCC 204508 / S288c) (Baker's yeast).
   5855..6262    +  promoter       TEF1 promoter: S. cerevisiae TEF1; promoter for EF-1α
   6396..7103    +  CDS            mRuby2: mRuby2 is a basic (constitutively fluorescent) red fluorescent protein published in 2012, derived from Entacmaea quadricolor. It has moderate acid sensitivity.
   7444..7620    +  promoter       URA3 promoter (fragment): S. cerevisiae URA3
   7621..8424    +  CDS            URA3: orotidine-5'-phosphate decarboxylase, required for uracil biosynthesis; S. cerevisiae URA3; yeast auxotrophic marker, counterselectable with 5-fluoroorotic acid (5-FOA)
   8692..8952    +  CDS            TIM9: TIM9_YEAST - Experimental evidence at protein level: Swiss-Prot protein existence level 1. Mitochondrial intermembrane chaperone that participates in the import and insertion of multi-pass transmembrane proteins into the mitochondrial inner membrane. Also required for the transfer of beta- barrel precursors from the TOM complex to the sorting and assembly machinery (SAM complex) of the outer membrane. Acts as a chaperone-like protein that protects the hydrophobic precursors from aggregation and guide them through the mitochondrial intermembrane space. Compared to TIM10, it may have a strong st
   9066..9881    -  CDS            KanR: aminoglycoside phosphotransferase; aph(3')-Ia; confers resistance to kanamycin in bacteria or G418 (Geneticin®) in eukaryotes
  10106..10694   +  rep_origin     ori: high-copy-number ColE1/pMB1/pBR322/pUC origin of replication
  10801..11157   +  CDS            GEA2 (fragment): GEA2_YEAST - Experimental evidence at protein level: Swiss-Prot protein existence level 1. Activates the ARF proteins by exchanging bound GDP for free GTP. Plays a role in maintaining mitochondrial morphology (PubMed:25190516). From Saccharomyces cerevisiae (strain ATCC 204508 / S288c) (Baker's yeast).
