[The description below was written by a language model from this plasmid's Addgene catalogue record and pLannotate feature annotations shown in this document.]
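Description:
pKS1338 is an 11.3 kb yeast expression plasmid built by Golden Gate assembly on an in-house backbone (TMP138). It is propagated in E. coli at high copy through a ColE1/pUC-type origin with kanamycin resistance, and selected in Saccharomyces cerevisiae with the URA3 auxotrophic marker, which is counterselectable with 5-FOA. No yeast replication origin (2μ or CEN/ARS) is annotated. The table does pick up fragments of yeast genomic genes (TIM9 and GEA2 flanking the bacterial segment, plus a short MRL1 fragment). These may be chromosomal homology or native regulatory sequence, which would fit an integrating design, but the record does not say so.

The payload is three expression units that together test a strategy for recruiting membrane proteins to the peroxisome. The first encodes the cargo: the Arabidopsis thaliana UDP-galactose/UDP-glucose transporter UTR1, fused to the cyan fluorescent protein mTurquoise2 and two tandem Crk-family SH3 domains. The second encodes residues 1–495 of the yeast apyrase Ynd1p carrying an enhanced PTS1 peroxisomal targeting signal, followed by the ADH1 terminator. This would place the nucleoside di- and triphosphatase activity in the peroxisome. The third, downstream of the TEF1 promoter, encodes the "chauffeur": the first 36 residues of the peroxisomal membrane protein Pex22, fused to the red fluorescent protein mRuby2 and an SH3-binding peptide. The short Pex22 and peptide segments are not themselves annotated. Binding between the SH3 peptide and the cargo's SH3 domains is presumably meant to carry UTR1 to the peroxisomal membrane, and the cyan and red reporters allow co-localisation to be checked by microscopy. The promoters driving the UTR1 and Ynd1p units are not identified in the feature table.
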