Addgene plasmid #239511: pKS1338
Purpose: Express UTR1 membrane protein cargo, peroxisomal Ynd1p truncation, and Pex22 peroxisomal chauffeur
Depositing lab: John Dueber. Depositing organization: University of California, Berkeley.
Backbone
  Vector backbone: TMP138
  Backbone manufacturer: Internal
  Vector type: Yeast Expression
  Selectable markers: URA3
Growth in bacteria
  Bacterial resistance: Kanamycin, 50 μg/mL
  Growth temperature: 37°C
  Growth strain: DH5alpha
  Copy number: High Copy
Gene/Insert
  Gene/Insert name: AtUTR1-mTurquoise2-2xCrk_SH3
  Species: A. thaliana (mustard weed)
  Cloning method: Golden Gate
Terms and licenses: Academic/Nonprofit Terms; Industry Terms: Not Available to Industry
Depositor comments: Additional inserts: 1) ScYnd1p(1-495)-ePTS1; 2) ScPex22(1-36)-mRuby2-SH3pep
How to cite: pKS1338 was a gift from John Dueber (Addgene plasmid # 239511 ; http://n2t.net/addgene:239511 ; RRID:Addgene_239511)
